Addgene plasmid #128970: pORTMAGE302A
Purpose: Broad-host-range KanR plasmid expressing PapRecT and EcMutL_E32K with high temperature induction
Depositing lab: George Church. Depositing organization: Harvard Medical School.
Backbone
  Vector backbone: pSIM8
  Backbone size w/o insert (bp): 4000
  Total vector size (bp): 7135
  Vector type: Bacterial Expression
Growth in bacteria
  Bacterial resistance: Kanamycin, 50 μg/mL
  Growth temperature: 30°C
  Growth strain: DH5alpha
  Copy number: Unknown
Gene/Insert 1
  Gene/Insert name: PapRecT
  Species: P. aeruginosa
  Insert size (bp): 747
  GenBank ID: WP_003088368
  Promoter: cI-pL
  Cloning method: Gibson Cloning
  Sequencing primers: 5′ GAAGGGCAGCATTCAAAG
Gene/Insert 2
  Gene/Insert name: mutL E32K (alt name: Dominant-Negative MutL)
  Species: E. coli
  Insert size (bp): 1848
  Mutation: E32K
  GenBank ID: NP_418591
  Promoter: cI-pL
  Cloning method: Gibson Cloning
  Sequencing primers: 5′ GCTTACAAGACTAAAGGTGC
Terms and licenses: Academic/Nonprofit Terms; Industry Terms: Not Available to Industry
How to cite: pORTMAGE302A was a gift from George Church (Addgene plasmid # 128970 ; http://n2t.net/addgene:128970 ; RRID:Addgene_128970)
