[The description below was written by a language model from this plasmid's Addgene catalogue record and pLannotate feature annotations shown in this document.]
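Description:
pORTMAGE302A is a broad-host-range bacterial expression plasmid built on the pSIM8 backbone and intended for oligonucleotide-mediated recombineering (MAGE-type genome editing) in E. coli and other Gram-negative hosts. It replicates through the pBBR1 oriV together with its cognate Rep protein, a system from Bordetella bronchiseptica that functions across many bacterial species. Selection is by kanamycin, conferred by an nptII/neo gene that the annotation places downstream of bla promoter sequences. The annotation also picks up a short ColE1-type ori fragment and two Tn5 mosaic ends flanking the replicon region. These appear to be remnants of construction rather than functional modules. The sequenced record is about 7.15 kb, close to the catalogued 7,135 bp.

The payload is a two-gene operon under the phage λ pL promoter, controlled by the temperature-sensitive cI repressor (A67T) carried on the same plasmid. At the low propagation temperature the repressor keeps pL silent, and a shift to high temperature inactivates it and induces expression. The first gene is PapRecT, a single-stranded DNA annealing protein attributed to P. aeruginosa. The automated annotation labels this region as a λ bet fragment, presumably reflecting homology to Redβ, and a small gam fragment upstream is probably left over from the pSIM λ Red cassette. The second gene is E. coli mutL carrying E32K, a dominant-negative allele that transiently disables methyl-directed mismatch repair, so that oligo-encoded mismatches escape correction without requiring a permanently mutator host. A λ tL3 terminator fragment follows the operon. The promoter hit annotated as a PLtetO-1 fragment most likely corresponds to the native pL sequence.
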