Features (pLannotate 1.2.2; 14 found; start..end, strand, type, name):
     58..117     +  CDS            Gam (fragment): inhibitor of the host RecBCD nuclease in the λ Red system; gam; protects the double-stranded DNA substrate for recombination
    115..642     +  CDS            bet (fragment): VBET_LAMBD - Also known as betA, red-beta, redB. Experimental evidence at protein level: Swiss-Prot protein existence level 1. Gene bet protein functions in general recombination and in the late, rolling-circle mode of lambda DNA replication. Has a function similar to that of E.coli recT. It is a single-stranded DNA binding protein that can promote renaturation of DNA. From Escherichia phage lambda (Bacteriophage lambda).
    879..2723    +  CDS            mutL: MUTL_ECOLI - Experimental evidence at protein level: Swiss-Prot protein existence level 1. This protein is involved in the repair of mismatches in DNA. It is required for dam-dependent methyl-directed DNA mismatch repair. May act as a 'molecular matchmaker', a protein that promotes the formation of a stable complex between two or more DNA-binding proteins in an ATP-dependent manner without itself being part of the final effector complex. The ATPase activity of MutL is stimulated by DNA. From Escherichia coli (strain K12).
   2738..2852    +  terminator     λ tL3 terminator (fragment): transcription terminator tL3 from phage λ
   2853..2871    -  misc_feature   Tn5 ME: hyperactive mosaic end for Tn5 transposase recognition (Reznikoff et al., 2004)
   2936..3598    -  CDS            pBBR1 Rep: replication protein for the broad-host-range plasmid pBBR1 from Bordetella bronchiseptica
   3599..4370    -  rep_origin     pBBR1 oriV: replication origin of the broad-host-range plasmid pBBR1 from Bordetella bronchiseptica; requires the pBBR1 Rep protein for replication
   4597..4615    +  misc_feature   Tn5 ME: hyperactive mosaic end for Tn5 transposase recognition (Reznikoff et al., 2004)
   4727..5440    +  CDS            λ repressor (ts): temperature-sensitive variant of the phage λ repressor; cIts; thermosensitivity is conferred by the A67T mutation
   5552..5623    +  promoter       AmpR promoter: bla
   5633..5679    +  promoter       AmpR promoter (fragment): bla
   5716..6507    +  CDS            neo: KKA2_KLEPN - Also known as kan, nptII. Experimental evidence at protein level: Swiss-Prot protein existence level 1. Resistance to kanamycin, neomycin, paromomycin, ribostamycin, butirosin and gentamicin B. From Klebsiella pneumoniae.
   6727..6826    +  rep_origin     ori (fragment): high-copy-number ColE1/pMB1/pBR322/pUC origin of replication
   7059..7090    +  promoter       PLtetO-1 promoter (fragment): modified phage lambda PL promoter with tet operator sites (Lutz and Bujard, 1997)
>Addgene plasmid #128970 | pORTMAGE302A | addgene full sequence | sequence record 252505 | Addgene NGS Result
GGCTTTGGGGTGTGTGATACGAAACGAAGCATTGGCCGTAAGTGCGATTCCGGATTACTAATCAGCCCGG
CATTTCGCGGGCGATATTTTCACAGCTATTTCAGGAGTTCAGCCATGGGTACTGCTCTAACGCCGTTATT
AACCAAGTTTGCCACCCGCTATGAGATGGGAACTACCCCCGAAGAGGTCGCTAATACGCTGAAACAGACT
TGTTTCAAGGGCCAAGTGAACGATAGTCAGATGGTAGCCCTTTTGATCGTTGCGGATCAATATAAGCTCA
ATCCATTCACAAAAGAGCTCTACGCGTTCCCTGACAAAAATAATGGTATTGTTCCAGTTGTGGGAGTCGA
TGGTTGGGCTAGAATTATTAACGAGAATCCCCAGTTTGATGGGATGGAATTCAGTATGGATCAACAGGGA
ACTGAATGCACTTGTAAAATTTACCGCAAAGACCGCTCGCACGCCATCAGCGCCACCGAGTACATGGCTG
AGTGCAAAAGGAACACTCAACCTTGGCAGTCTCACCCGCGACGTATGCTGCGTCATAAGGCTATGATTCA
ATGCGCCAGACTAGCCTTTGGTTTCGCGGGGATCTACGATCAGGATGAGGCCGAACGCATTGTTGAACGA
GATGTAACTCCCGCCGAGCAATACGAGGATGTATCCGAAGCGATTTGTCTGATCAAAGACTCACCAACTA
TGGAGGACTTGCAGGCCGCGTTCTCAAACGCGTGGAAAGCTTACAAGACTAAAGGTGCCCGTGATCAACT
GACTGCTGCTAAAGACCAGAGAAAAAAGGAGCTGTTGGATGCGCCCATTGATGTCGAATTCGAAGAAACT
GGAGATGATCGTGCTGCGTAAGAGAGGAGGATTACAAAATGCCAATTCAGGTCTTACCGCCACAACTGGC
GAACCAGATTGCCGCAGGTGAGGTGGTCGAGCGACCTGCGTCGGTAGTCAAAGAACTAGTGAAAAACAGC
CTCGATGCAGGTGCGACGCGTATCGATATTGATATCGAACGCGGTGGGGCGAAACTTATCCGCATTCGTG
ATAACGGCTGCGGTATCAAAAAAGATGAGCTGGCGCTGGCGCTGGCTCGTCATGCCACCAGTAAAATCGC
CTCTCTGGACGATCTCGAAGCCATTATCAGCCTGGGCTTTCGCGGTGAGGCGCTGGCGAGTATCAGTTCG
GTTTCCCGCCTGACGCTCACTTCACGCACCGCAGAACAGCAGGAAGCCTGGCAGGCCTATGCCGAAGGGC
GCGATATGAACGTGACGGTAAAACCGGCGGCGCATCCTGTGGGGACGACGCTGGAGGTGCTGGATCTGTT
CTACAACACCCCGGCGCGGCGCAAATTCCTGCGCACCGAGAAAACCGAATTTAACCACATTGATGAGATC
ATCCGCCGCATTGCGCTGGCGCGTTTCGACGTCACGATCAACCTGTCGCATAACGGTAAAATTGTGCGTC
AGTACCGCGCAGTGCCGGAAGGCGGGCAAAAAGAACGGCGCTTAGGCGCGATTTGCGGCACCGCTTTTCT
TGAACAAGCGCTGGCGATTGAATGGCAACACGGCGATCTCACGCTACGCGGCTGGGTGGCCGATCCAAAT
CACACCACGCCCGCACTGGCAGAAATTCAGTATTGCTACGTGAACGGTCGCATGATGCGCGATCGCCTGA
TCAATCACGCGATCCGCCAGGCCTGCGAAGACAAACTGGGGGCCGATCAGCAACCGGCATTTGTGTTGTA
TCTGGAGATCGACCCACATCAGGTGGACGTCAACGTGCACCCCGCCAAACACGAAGTGCGTTTCCATCAG
TCGCGTCTGGTGCATGATTTTATCTATCAGGGCGTGCTGAGCGTGCTACAACAGCAACTGGAAACGCCGC
TACCGCTGGACGATGAACCCCAACCTGCACCGCGTTCCATTCCGGAAAACCGCGTGGCGGCGGGGCGCAA
TCACTTTGCAGAACCGGCAGCTCGTGAGCCGGTAGCTCCGCGCTACACTCCTGCGCCAGCATCAGGCAGT
CGTCCGGCTGCCCCCTGGCCGAATGCGCAGCCAGGCTACCAGAAACAGCAAGGTGAAGTGTATCGCCAGC
TTTTGCAAACGCCCGCGCCGATGCAAAAATTAAAAGCGCCGGAACCGCAGGAACCTGCACTTGCGGCGAA
CAGTCAGAGTTTTGGTCGGGTACTGACTATCGTCCATTCCGACTGTGCGTTGCTGGAGCGCGACGGCAAC
ATTTCACTTTTATCCTTGCCAGTGGCAGAACGTTGGCTGCGTCAGGCACAATTGACGCCGGGTGAAGCGC
CCGTTTGCGCCCAGCCGCTGCTGATTCCGTTGCGGCTAAAAGTTTCTGCCGAAGAAAAATCGGCATTAGA
AAAAGCGCAGTCTGCCCTGGCGGAATTGGGTATTGATTTCCAGTCAGATGCACAGCATGTGACCATCAGG
GCAGTGCCTTTACCCTTACGCCAACAAAATTTACAAATCTTGATTCCTGAACTGATAGGCTACCTGGCGA
AGCAGTCCGTATTCGAACCTGGCAATATTGCGCAGTGGATTGCACGAAATCTGATGAGCGAACATGCGCA
GTGGTCAATGGCACAGGCCATAACCCTGCTGGCGGACGTGGAACGGTTATGTCCGCAACTTGTGAAAACG
CCGCCGGGTGGTCTGTTACAATCTGTTGATTTACATCCGGCGATAAAAGCCCTGAAAGATGAGTGAAATG
GCGATGAGCATCCTCACGATAATATCCGGGTAGGCGCAATCACTTTCGTCTACTCCGTTACAAAGCGAGG
CTGGGTATTTCCCGGCCTTTCTGTTATCCGAAATCCACTGAAAGCACAGCGGAGATGTGTATAAGAGACA
GCTGCGAGGCGGTACAGCCGATAGTCTGGAACAGCGCACTTACGGGTTGCTGCGCAACCCAAGTGCTACC
GGCGCGGCAGCGTGACCCGTGTCGGCGGCTCCAACGGCTCGCCATCGTCCAGAAAACACGGCTCATCGGG
CATCGGCAGGCGCTGCTGCCCGCGCCGTTCCCATTCCTCCGTTTCGGTCAAGGCTGGCAGGTCTGGTTCC
ATGCCCGGAATGCCGGGCTGGCTGGGCGGCTCCTCGCCGGGGCCGGTCGGTAGTTGCTGCTCGCCCGGAT
ACAGGGTCGGGATGCGGCGCAGGTCGCCATGCCCCAACAGCGATTCGTCCTGGTCGTCGTGATCAACCAC
CACGGCGGCACTGAACACCGACAGGCGCAACTGGTCGCGGGGCTGGCCCCACGCCACGCGGTCATTGACC
ACGTAGGCCGACACGGTGCCGGGGCCGTTGAGCTTCACGACGGAGATCCAGCGCTCGGCCACCAAGTCCT
TGACTGCGTATTGGACCGTCCGCAAAGAACGTCCGATGAGCTTGGAAAGTGTCTTCTGGCTGACCACCAC
GGCGTTCTGGTGGCCCATCTGCGCCACGAGGTGATGCAGCAGCATTGCCGCCGTGGGTTTCCTCGCAATA
AGCCCGGCCCACGCCTCATGCGCTTTGCGTTCCGTTTGCACCCAGTGACCGGGCTTGTTCTTGGCTTGAA
TGCCGATTTCTCTGGACTGCGTGGCCATGCTTATCTCCATGCGGTAGGGGTGCCGCACGGTTGCGGCACC
ATGCGCAATCAGCTGCAACTTTTCGGCAGCGCGACAACAATTATGCGTTGCGTAAAAGTGGCAGTCAATT
ACAGATTTTCTTTAACCTACGCAATGAGCTATTGCGGGGGGTGCCGCAATGAGCTGTTGCGTACCCCCCT
TTTTTAAGTTGTTGATTTTTAAGTCTTTCGCATTTCGCCCTATATCTAGTTCTTTGGTGCCCAAAGAAGG
GCACCCCTGCGGGGTTCCCCCACGCCTTCGGCGCGGCTCCCCCTCCGGCAAAAAGTGGCCCCTCCGGGGC
TTGTTGATCGACTGCGCGGCCTTCGGCCTTGCCCAAGGTGGCGCTGCCCCCTTGGAACCCCCGCACTCGC
CGCCGTGAGGCTCGGGGGGCAGGCGGGCGGGCTTCGCCCTTCGACTGCCCCCACTCGCATAGGCTTGGGT
CGTTCCAGGCGCGTCAAGGCCAAGCCGCTGCGCGGTCGCTGCGCGAGCCTTGACCCGCCTTCCACTTGGT
GTCCAACCGGCAAGCGAAGCGCGCAGGCCGCAGGCCGGAGGCTTTTCCCCAGAGAAAATTAAAAAAATTG
ATGGGGCAAGGCCGCAGGCCGCGCAGTTGGAGCCGGTGGGTATGTGGTCGAAGGCTGGGTAGCCGGTGGG
CAATCCCTGTGGTCAAGCTCGTGGGCAGGCGCAGCCTGTCCATCAGCTTGTCCAGCAGGGTTGTCCACGG
GCCGAGCGAAGCGAGCCAGCCGGTGGCCGCTCGCGGCCATCGTCCACATATCCACGGGCTGGCAAGGGAG
CGCAGCGACCGCGCAGGGCGAAGCCCGGAGAGCAAGCCCGTAGGGCGCCGCAGCCGCCGTAGGCGGTCAC
GACTTTGCGAAGCAAAGTCTAGTGAGTATACTCAAGCATTGAGTGGCCCGCCGGAGGCACCGCCTTGCGC
TGCCCCCGTCGAGCCGGTTGGACACCAAAAGGGAGGGGCAGGCCAGCTGTCTCTTATACACATCTCGTTG
TTCCATACAACCTCCTTAGTACATGCAACCATTATCACCGCCAGAGGTAAAATAGTCAACACGCACGGTG
TTAGATATTTATCCCTTGCGGTGATAGATTTAACGTATGAGCACAAAAAAGAAACCATTAACACAAGAGC
AGCTTGAGGACGCACGTCGCCTTAAAGCAATTTATGAAAAAAAGAAAAATGAACTTGGCTTATCCCAGGA
ATCTGTCGCAGACAAGATGGGGATGGGGCAGTCAGGCGTTGGTGCTTTATTTAATGGCATCAATGCATTA
AATGCTTATAACGCCGCATTGCTTACAAAAATTCTCAAAGTTAGCGTTGAAGAATTTAGCCCTTCAATCG
CCAGAGAAATCTACGAGATGTATGAAGCGGTTAGTATGCAGCCGTCACTTAGAAGTGAGTATGAGTACCC
TGTTTTTTCTCATGTTCAGGCAGGGATGTTCTCACCTGAGCTTAGAACCTTTACCAAAGGTGATGCGGAG
AGATGGGTAAGCACAACCAAAAAAGCCAGTGATTCTGCATTCTGGCTTGAGGTTGAAGGTAATTCCATGA
CCGCACCAACAGGCTCCAAGCCAAGCTTTCCTGACGGAATGTTAATTCTCGTTGACCCTGAGCAGGCTGT
TGAGCCAGGTGATTTCTGCATAGCCAGACTTGGGGGTGATGAGTTTACCTTCAAGAAACTGATCAGGGAT
AGCGGTCAGGTGTTTTTACAACCACTAAACCCACAGTACCCAATGATCCCATGCAATGAGAGTTGTTCCG
TTGTGGGGAAAGTTATCGCTAGTCAGTGGCCTGAAGAGACGTTTGGCTGATCGGCAAGGTGTTCTGGTCG
GCGCATAGCTGATAACAATTGAGCAAGAATCTTCATCGAATTAGGGGAATTTTCACTCCCCTCAGAACAT
AACATAGTAAATGGTTGAATTCATTCAAATATGTATCCGCTCATGAGACAATAACCCTGATAAATGCTTC
AATAATATTGAAAAAGGAAGAGTGGTACCGAATATGTATCCGCTCATGAGACAATAACCCTGATAAATGC
TTCAATAATCTAGTGGATCAAGAGACAGGATGAGGATCGTTTCGCATGATTGAACAAGATGGATTGCACG
CAGGTTCTCCGGCCGCTTGGGTGGAGAGGCTATTCGGCTATGACTGGGCACAACAGACAATCGGCTGCTC
TGATGCCGCCGTGTTCCGGCTGTCAGCGCAGGGGCGCCCGGTTCTTTTTGTCAAGACCGACCTGTCCGGT
GCCCTGAATGAACTCCAAGACGAGGCAGCGCGGCTATCGTGGCTGGCCACGACGGGCGTTCCTTGCGCAG
CTGTGCTCGACGTTGTCACTGAAGCGGGAAGGGACTGGCTGCTATTGGGCGAAGTGCCGGGGCAGGATCT
CCTGTCATCTCACCTTGCTCCTGCCGAGAAAGTATCCATCATGGCTGATGCAATGCGGCGGCTGCATACG
CTTGATCCGGCTACCTGCCCATTCGACCACCAAGCGAAACATCGCATCGAGCGAGCACGTACTCGGATGG
AAGCCGGTCTTGTCGATCAGGATGATCTGGACGAAGAGCATCAGGGGCTCGCGCCAGCCGAACTGTTCGC
CAGGCTCAAGGCGCGGATGCCCGACGGCGAGGATCTCGTCGTGACCCATGGCGATGCCTGCTTGCCGAAT
ATCATGGTGGAAAATGGCCGCTTTTCTGGATTCATCGACTGTGGCCGGCTGGGTGTGGCGGACCGCTATC
AGGACATAGCGTTGGCTACCCGTGATATTGCTGAAGAGCTTGGCGGCGAATGGGCTGACCGCTTCCTCGT
GCTTTACGGTATCGCCGCTCCCGATTCGCAGCGCATCGCCTTCTATCGCCTTCTTGACGAGTTCTTCTGA
GCGGGACTCTGGGGTTCGATACCGTCAAAACTTCATCGGATCCTAACTGTCAGACCGAGTTTACTCATAT
ATACTTTAGATTGATTTAAAACTTCATTTTTAATTTAAAAGGATCTAGGTGAAGATCCTTTTTGATAATC
TCATGACCAAAATCCCTTAACGTGAGTTTTCGTTCCACTGAGCGTCAGACCCCGTAGAAAAGATCAAAGG
ATCTTCTTGAGATCCTTTTTTTCTGCGCGTAATCTGCTGCTTGCAAACAAAAAAACCACCGCTACCAGCG
GTGGTTTGTTTGCCGGATCAAGAGCTACCAACTCTTAACCCGGCCTCAGCGCCGGGTTTTCTTTGCCTCA
CGATCGCCCCCAAAACACATAACCAATTGTATTTATTGAAAAATAAATAGATACAACTCACTAAACATAG
CAATTCAGATCTCTCACCTACCAAACAATGCCCCCCTGCAAAAAATAAATTCATATAAAAAACATACAGA
TAACCATCTGCGGTGATAAATTATCTCTGGCGGTGTTGACATAAATACCACTGGCGGTGATACTGAGCAC
ATCAGCAGGACGCACTGACCACCATGAAGGTGACGCTCTTAAAAATTAAGCCCTGAAGAAGGGCAGCATT
CAAAGCAGAA
